>Addgene plasmid #211016 | pHTN-HaloTag_MTA2:1-668 | addgene full sequence | sequence record 423372 | Addgene NGS Result
TCAATATTGGCCATTAGCCATATTATTCATTGGTTATATAGCATAAATCAATATTGGCTATTGGCCATTG
CATACGTTGTATCTATATCATAATATGTACATTTATATTGGCTCATGTCCAATATGACCGCCATGTTGGC
ATTGATTATTGACTAGTTATTAATAGTAATCAATTACGGGGTCATTAGTTCATAGCCCATATATGGAGTT
CCGCGTTACATAACTTACGGTAAATGGCCCGCCTGGCTGACCGCCCAACGACCCCCGCCCATTGACGTCA
ATAATGACGTATGTTCCCATAGTAACGCCAATAGGGACTTTCCATTGACGTCAATGGGTGGAGTATTTAC
GGTAAACTGCCCACTTGGCAGTACATCAAGTGTATCATATGCCAAGTCCGCCCCCTATTGACGTCAATGA
CGGTAAATGGCCCGCCTGGCATTATGCCCAGTACATGACCTTACGGGACTTTCCTACTTGGCAGTACATC
TACGTATTAGTCATCGCTATTACCATGGTGATGCGGTTTTGGCAGTACACCAATGGGCGTGGATAGCGGT
TTGACTCACGGGGATTTCCAAGTCTCCACCCCATTGACGTCAATGGGAGTTTGTTTTGGCACCAAAATCA
ACGGGACTTTCCAAAATGTCGTAATAACCCCGCCCCGTTGACGCAAATGGGCGGTAGGCGTGTACGGTGG
GAGGTCTATATAAGCAGAGCTGGTTTAGTGAACCGTCAGATCACTAGAAGCTTTATTGCGGTAGTTTATC
ACAGTTAAATTGCTAACGCAGTCAGTGCTTCTGACACAACAGTCTCGAACTTAAGCTGCAGAAGTTGGTC
GTGAGGCACTGGGCAGGTAAGTATCAAGGTTACAAGACAGGTTTAAGGAGACCAATAGAAACTGGGCTTG
TCGAGACAGAGAAGACTCTTGCGTTTCTGATAGGCACCTATTGGTCTTACTGACATCCACTTTGCCTTTC
TCTCCACAGGTGTCCACTCCCAGTTCAATTACAGCTCTTAAGGCTAGAGTATTAATACGACTCACTATAG
GGCTAGCAAAGCCACCATGGCAGAAATCGGTACTGGCTTTCCATTCGACCCCCATTATGTGGAAGTCCTG
GGCGAGCGCATGCACTACGTCGATGTTGGTCCGCGCGATGGCACCCCTGTGCTGTTCCTGCACGGTAACC
CGACCTCCTCCTACGTGTGGCGCAACATCATCCCGCATGTTGCACCGACCCATCGCTGCATTGCTCCAGA
CCTGATCGGTATGGGCAAATCCGACAAACCAGACCTGGGTTATTTCTTCGACGACCACGTCCGCTTCATG
GATGCCTTCATCGAAGCCCTGGGTCTGGAAGAGGTCGTCCTGGTCATTCACGACTGGGGCTCCGCTCTGG
GTTTCCACTGGGCCAAGCGCAATCCAGAGCGCGTCAAAGGTATTGCATTTATGGAGTTCATCCGCCCTAT
CCCGACCTGGGACGAATGGCCAGAATTTGCCCGCGAGACCTTCCAGGCCTTCCGCACCACCGACGTCGGC
CGCAAGCTGATCATCGATCAGAACGTTTTTATCGAGGGTACGCTGCCGATGGGTGTCGTCCGCCCGCTGA
CTGAAGTCGAGATGGACCATTACCGCGAGCCGTTCCTGAATCCTGTTGACCGCGAGCCACTGTGGCGCTT
CCCAAACGAGCTGCCAATCGCCGGTGAGCCAGCGAACATCGTCGCGCTGGTCGAAGAATACATGGACTGG
CTGCACCAGTCCCCTGTCCCGAAGCTGCTGTTCTGGGGCACCCCAGGCGTTCTGATCCCACCGGCCGAAG
CCGCTCGCCTGGCCAAAAGCCTGCCTAACTGCAAGGCTGTGGACATCGGCCCGGGTCTGAATCTGCTGCA
AGAAGACAACCCGGACCTGATCGGCAGCGAGATCGCGCGCTGGCTGTCGACGCTCGAGATTTCCGGCGAG
CCAACCACTGAGGATCTGTACTTTCAGAGCGATAACGCGATCGCTTCCGAATTCATGGCGGCCAACATGT
ACCGGGTGGGAGATTACGTCTATTTTGAGAACTCTTCCAGCAATCCTTACCTGGTTAGACGGATTGAGGA
GCTCAACAAGACTGCAAATGGAAATGTGGAGGCAAAGGTTGTCTGTCTTTTCCGGCGCAGGGACATTTCT
AGTAGCCTCAACAGCCTGGCTGATAGTAATGCCAGGGAGTTTGAAGAGGAATCAAAGCAGCCAGGGGTGT
CTGAGCAGCAGCGCCATCAACTGAAGCACCGGGAACTTTTTCTTTCTCGGCAATTTGAATCATTACCAGC
CACCCACATACGGGGGAAATGCAGTGTGACCCTCTTGAATGAGACAGATATCTTGAGCCAGTACCTGGAA
AAGGAGGACTGCTTTTTTTACTCACTGGTGTTTGACCCCGTGCAGAAGACACTTCTCGCTGATCAGGGCG
AGATTAGAGTTGGTTGCAAATACCAAGCTGAGATCCCAGATCGCCTAGTAGAGGGAGAATCTGATAATCG
GAACCAGCAGAAGATGGAGATGAAGGTCTGGGACCCAGACAACCCTCTCACAGACCGGCAGATCGACCAG
TTTCTTGTGGTGGCCCGAGCTGTGGGAACCTTTGCAAGAGCCCTAGATTGTAGCAGCTCCATTCGGCAGC
CAAGCTTGCACATGAGTGCAGCTGCTGCCTCCCGAGATATCACTCTGTTTCACGCCATGGATACCTTGCA
AAGGAACGGCTACGACCTGGCTAAGGCCATGTCGACCCTGGTACCCCAGGGAGGCCCGGTGCTGTGTCGG
GATGAGATGGAGGAATGGTCAGCCTCAGAGGCCATGCTATTTGAGGAGGCCCTAGAGAAGTATGGGAAGG
ACTTCAATGATATTCGCCAGGATTTTCTACCCTGGAAGTCACTTGCCAGCATAGTCCAGTTTTATTACAT
GTGGAAAACCACAGACCGGTATATTCAGCAGAAAAGGTTGAAAGCTGCTGAAGCAGACAGCAAACTGAAA
CAGGTCTACATTCCCACCTACACTAAGCCAAACCCTAACCAGATCATTTCTGTGGGTTCAAAACCTGGCA
TGAATGGGGCTGGATTTCAGAAGGGCCTGACTTGTGAGAGTTGCCACACCACACAGTCTGCTCAGTGGTA
TGCCTGGGGCCCACCTAACATGCAGTGCCGCCTCTGTGCTTCCTGTTGGATCTACTGGAAGAAGTATGGG
GGACTGAAGACCCCAACTCAGCTTGAGGGGGCCACTCGGGGCACCACGGAGCCACACTCAAGGGGTCATT
TATCCAGACCTGAAGCTCAAAGTCTCTCTCCTTACACAACCAGCGCCAACAGGGCCAAGCTACTGGCTAA
GAACAGACAAACTTTCCTGCTTCAGACCACAAAGCTGACCCGTCTTGCCAGACGCATGTGCAGGGACCTA
TTACAGCCAAGGAGGGCCGCCCGACGGCCTTATGCTCCTATCAATGCCAATGCCATCAAAGCAGAGTGCT
CCATTCGACTTCCTAAGGCCGCCAAGACTCCATTGAAGATTCACCCTCTGGTGCGGCTGCCCCTGGCAAC
TATCGTCAAAGATCTGGTGGCCCAGGCACCCCTGAAACCAAAAACACCTCGGGGTACCAAGACACCGATC
AACAGAAACCAGCTGTCCCAGAACCGGGGACTGGGGGGCATTATGGTGAAACGGGCCTATGAGACTATGG
CAGGGGCAGGGGTTCCTTTCTCTGCCAATGGAAGGCCTCTGGCTTCAGGGATTCGTTCAAGCTCACAGCC
AGCAGCCAAGCGTCAGAAACTAAACCCAGCTGATGCCCCCAATCCTGTGGTGTTTGTGGCCACAAAGGAT
ACCAGGGCCCTACGGAAGGCTCTGACCCATCTGGAAATGCGGCGAGCTGCTCGCCGACCCAACTTGCCCC
TGAAGGTGAAGCCAACGCTGATTGCAGTGCGGCCCCCTGTCCCTCTACCTGCACCCTCACATCCTGCCAG
CACCAATGAGCCTATTGTCCTGGAGGACTGAGATATCTAGATTTGGGCCCAATTCCTGCAGGATTTTGCG
GCCGCTTGCTGAGTTGGCTGCTGCCACCGCTGAGCAATAACTAGCATAACCCCTTGGCCGCTTCGAGCAG
ACATGATAAGATACATTGATGAGTTTGGACAAACCACAACTAGAATGCAGTGAAAAAAATGCTTTATTTG
TGAAATTTGTGATGCTATTGCTTTATTTGTAACCATTATAAGCTGCAATAAACAAGTTAACAACAACAAT
TGCATTCATTTTATGTTTCAGGTTCAGGGGGAGATGTGGGAGGTTTTTTTAAGCAAGTAAAACCTCTACA
AATGTGGTAAAATCGAATTTTAACAAAATATTAACGCTTACAATTTCCTGATGCGGTATTTTCTCCTTAC
GCATCTGTGCGGTATTTCACACCGCATACGCGGATCTGCGCAGCACCATGGCCTGAAATAACCTCTGAAA
GAGGAACTTGGTTAGGTACCTTCTGAGGCGGAAAGAACCAGCTGTGGAATGTGTGTCAGTTAGGGTGTGG
AAAGTCCCCAGGCTCCCCAGCAGGCAGAAGTATGCAAAGCATGCATCTCAATTAGTCAGCAACCAGGTGT
GGAAAGTCCCCAGGCTCCCCAGCAGGCAGAAGTATGCAAAGCATGCATCTCAATTAGTCAGCAACCATAG
TCCCGCCCCTAACTCCGCCCATCCCGCCCCTAACTCCGCCCAGTTCCGCCCATTCTCCGCCCCATGGCTG
ACTAATTTTTTTTATTTATGCAGAGGCCGAGGCCGCCTCGGCCTCTGAGCTATTCCAGAAGTAGTGAGGA
GGCTTTTTTGGAGGCCTAGGCTTTTGCAAAAAGCTTGATTCTTCTGACACAACAGTCTCGAACTTAAGGC
TAGAGCCACCATGATTGAACAAGATGGATTGCACGCAGGTTCTCCGGCCGCTTGGGTGGAGAGGCTATTC
GGCTATGACTGGGCACAACAGACAATCGGCTGCTCTGATGCCGCCGTGTTCCGGCTGTCAGCGCAGGGGC
GCCCGGTTCTTTTTGTCAAGACCGACCTGTCCGGTGCCCTGAATGAACTGCAGGACGAGGCAGCGCGGCT
ATCGTGGCTGGCCACGACGGGCGTTCCTTGCGCAGCTGTGCTCGACGTTGTCACTGAAGCGGGAAGGGAC
TGGCTGCTATTGGGCGAAGTGCCGGGGCAGGATCTCCTGTCATCTCACCTTGCTCCTGCCGAGAAAGTAT
CCATCATGGCTGATGCAATGCGGCGGCTGCATACGCTTGATCCGGCTACCTGCCCATTCGACCACCAAGC
GAAACATCGCATCGAGCGAGCACGTACTCGGATGGAAGCCGGTCTTGTCGATCAGGATGATCTGGACGAA
GAGCATCAGGGGCTCGCGCCAGCCGAACTGTTCGCCAGGCTCAAGGCGCGCATGCCCGACGGCGAGGATC
TCGTCGTGACCCATGGCGATGCCTGCTTGCCGAATATCATGGTGGAAAATGGCCGCTTTTCTGGATTCAT
CGACTGTGGCCGGCTGGGTGTGGCGGACCGCTATCAGGACATAGCGTTGGCTACCCGTGATATTGCTGAA
GAGCTTGGCGGCGAATGGGCTGACCGCTTCCTCGTGCTTTACGGTATCGCCGCTCCCGATTCGCAGCGCA
TCGCCTTCTATCGCCTTCTTGACGAGTTCTTCTGAGCGGGACTCTGGGGTTCGAAATGACCGACCAAGCG
ACGCCCAACCTGCCATCACGATGGCCGCAATAAAATATCTTTATTTTCATTACATCTGTGTGTTGGTTTT
TTGTGTGAATCGATAGCGATAAGGATCCTCTTTGCGCTTGCGTTTTCCCTTGTCCAGATAGCCCAGTAGC
TGACATTCATCCGGGGTCAGCACCGTTTCTGCGGACTGGCTTTCTACGTAATGGTTTCTTAGACGTCAGG
TGGCACTTTTCGGGGAAATGTGCGCGGAACCCCTATTTGTTTATTTTTCTAAATACATTCAAATATGTAT
CCGCTCATGAGACAATAACCCTGATAAATGCTTCAATAATATTGAAAAAGGAAGAGTATGAGTATTCAAC
ATTTCCGTGTCGCCCTTATTCCCTTTTTTGCGGCATTTTGCCTTCCTGTTTTTGCTCACCCAGAAACGCT
GGTGAAAGTAAAAGATGCTGAAGATCAGTTGGGTGCACGAGTGGGTTACATCGAACTGGATCTCAACAGC
GGTAAGATCCTTGAGAGTTTTCGCCCCGAAGAACGTTTTCCAATGATGAGCACTTTCAAAGTTCTGCTAT
GTGGCGCGGTATTATCCCGTATTGACGCCGGGCAAGAGCAACTCGGTCGCCGCATACACTATTCTCAGAA
TGACTTGGTTGAGTACTCACCAGTCACAGAAAAGCATCTTACGGATGGCATGACAGTAAGAGAATTATGC
AGTGCTGCCATAACCATGAGTGATAACACTGCGGCCAACTTACTTCTGACAACTATCGGAGGACCGAAGG
AGCTAACCGCTTTTTTGCACAACATGGGGGATCATGTAACTCGCCTTGATCGTTGGGAACCGGAGCTGAA
TGAAGCCATACCAAACGACGAGCGTGACACCACGATGCCTGTAGCAATGGCAACAACGTTGCGCAAACTA
TTAACTGGCGAACTACTTACTCTAGCTTCCCGGCAACAATTAATAGACTGGATGGAGGCGGATAAAGTTG
CAGGACCACTTCTGCGCTCGGCCCTTCCGGCTGGCTGGTTTATTGCTGATAAATCTGGAGCCGGTGAGCG
TGGGTCTCGCGGTATCATTGCAGCACTGGGGCCAGATGGTAAGCCCTCCCGTATCGTAGTTATCTACACG
ACGGGGAGTCAGGCAACTATGGATGAACGAAATAGACAGATCGCTGAGATAGGTGCCTCACTGATTAAGC
ATTGGTAATTCGAAATGACCGACCAAGCGACGCCCAACCGGTATCAGCTCACTCAAAGGCGGTAATACGG
TTATCCACAGAATCAGGGGATAACGCAGGAAAGAACATGTGAGCAAAAGGCCAGCAAAAGGCCAGGAACC
GTAAAAAGGCCGCGTTGCTGGCGTTTTTCCATAGGCTCCGCCCCCCTGACGAGCATCACAAAAATCGACG
CTCAAGTCAGAGGTGGCGAAACCCGACAGGACTATAAAGATACCAGGCGTTTCCCCCTGGAAGCTCCCTC
GTGCGCTCTCCTGTTCCGACCCTGCCGCTTACCGGATACCTGTCCGCCTTTCTCCCTTCGGGAAGCGTGG
CGCTTTCTCATAGCTCACGCTGTAGGTATCTCAGTTCGGTGTAGGTCGTTCGCTCCAAGCTGGGCTGTGT
GCACGAACCCCCCGTTCAGCCCGACCGCTGCGCCTTATCCGGTAACTATCGTCTTGAGTCCAACCCGGTA
AGACACGACTTATCGCCACTGGCAGCAGCCACTGGTAACAGGATTAGCAGAGCGAGGTATGTAGGCGGTG
CTACAGAGTTCTTGAAGTGGTGGCCTAACTACGGCTACACTAGAAGGACAGTATTTGGTATCTGCGCTCT
GCTGAAGCCAGTTACCTTCGGAAAAAGAGTTGGTAGCTCTTGATCCGGCAAACAAACCACCGCTGGTAGC
GGTGGTTTTTTTGTTTGCAAGCAGCAGATTACGCGCAGAAAAAAAGGATTTCAAGAAGATCCTTTGATCT
TTTCTACGGGGTCTGACGCTCAGTGGAACGAAAACTCACGTTAAGGGATTTTGGTCATGAGATTATCAAA
AAGGATCTTCACCTAGATCCTTTTATAGTCCGGAAATACAGGAACGCACGCTGGATGGCCCTTCGCTGGG
ATGGTGAAACCATGAAAAATGGCAGCTTCAGTGGATTAAGTGGGGGTAATGTGGCCTGTACCCTCTGGTT
GCATAGGTATTCATACGGTTAAAATTTATCAGGCGCGATTGCGGCAGTTTTTCGGGTGGTTTGTTGCCAT
TTTTACCTGTCTGCTGCCGTGATCGCGCTGAACGCGTTTTAGCGGTGCGTACAATTAAGGGATTATGGTA
AATCCACTTACTGTCTGCCCTCGTAGCCATCGAGATAAACCGCAGTACTCCGGCCACGATGCGTCCGGCG
TAGAGGATCGAGATCT
Features (pLannotate 1.2.2; 21 found; start..end, strand, type, name):
    140..517     +  enhancer       CMV enhancer: human cytomegalovirus immediate early enhancer
    519..718     +  promoter       CMV promoter: human cytomegalovirus (CMV) immediate early promoter
    857..989     +  intron         chimeric intron: chimera between introns from human β-globin and immunoglobulin heavy chain genes
   1033..1051    +  promoter       T7 promoter: promoter for bacteriophage T7 RNA polymerase
   1067..1957    +  CDS            HaloTag®: modified bacterial dehalogenase that forms covalent bonds with chloroalkane derivatives
   1970..1990    +  CDS            TEV site: tobacco etch virus (TEV) protease recognition and cleavage site
   2015..4018    +  CDS            MTA2: MTA2_HUMAN - Also known as MTA1L1, PID. Experimental evidence at protein level: Swiss-Prot protein existence level 1. May be involved in the regulation of gene expression as repressor and activator. The repression might be related to covalent modification of histone proteins. From Homo sapiens (Human).
   4068..4093    +  CDS            SET1 (fragment): solubility-enhancement tag derived from T7 phage gene 10B
   4101..4117    +  terminator     T7 terminator (fragment): transcription terminator for bacteriophage T7 RNA polymerase
   4137..4258    -  polyA_signal   SV40 poly(A) signal: SV40 polyadenylation signal
   4281..4349    -  CDS            large T antigen (fragment): large T antigen from SV40 (simian virus 40)
   4354..4386    +  rep_origin     M13 ori (fragment): M13 bacteriophage origin of replication; arrow indicates direction of (+) strand synthesis
   4387..4438    -  misc_feature   bom (fragment): basis of mobility region from pBR322
   4503..4860    +  promoter       SV40 promoter: SV40 enhancer and early promoter
   4911..5702    +  CDS            neo: KKA2_KLEPN - Also known as kan, nptII. Experimental evidence at protein level: Swiss-Prot protein existence level 1. Resistance to kanamycin, neomycin, paromomycin, ribostamycin, butirosin and gentamicin B. From Klebsiella pneumoniae.
   5769..5817    +  polyA_signal   poly(A) signal: synthetic polyadenylation signal
   5838..5930    -  CDS            tnpA (fragment): TN5P_ECOLX - Also known as tnp. Experimental evidence at protein level: Swiss-Prot protein existence level 1. Mediates transposition of transposon Tn5 by a 'cut and paste' mechanism. First, the monomeric transposase binds the 19 bp inverted DNA repeats flanking the transposon. Then, dimerization of the DNA- bound transposase creates a synaptic DNA complex. After nicking of the first DNA strand, excision of the transposon proceeds through a series of intermediates. The transposase then mediates the insertion of the transposon at a new site by strand transfer. The activity of the wild- type tran
   5973..6077    +  promoter       AmpR promoter: bla
   6078..6938    +  CDS            AmpR: β-lactamase; bla; confers resistance to ampicillin, carbenicillin, and related antibiotics
   7096..7684    -  rep_origin     ori: high-copy-number ColE1/pMB1/pBR322/pUC origin of replication
   7800..8083    +  misc_feature   cer region: ColE1-derived recombination site that helps to maintain plasmids as monomers
