[The description below was written by a language model from this plasmid's Addgene catalogue record and pLannotate feature annotations shown in this document.]
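Description:
pHTN-HaloTag_MTA2:1-668 is a mammalian expression plasmid of about 8.1 kb built on the Promega pHTN-HaloTag backbone. It encodes full-length, wild-type human MTA2 (residues M1 to D668, a 2,004 bp insert) fused to an N-terminal HaloTag. The MTA2 coding sequence was derived from a Mammalian Gene Collection clone and inserted by ligation-independent cloning between EcoRI and EcoRV sites that remain intact. In bacteria the plasmid replicates from a high-copy ColE1/pUC-type origin and is selected with ampicillin through the bla gene. A ColE1 cer site is also present, which helps keep the plasmid monomeric. For stable selection in mammalian cells, a separate cassette places the neomycin phosphotransferase gene under the SV40 enhancer/early promoter with a synthetic poly(A) signal, conferring G418 resistance.

Expression of the fusion is driven by the CMV immediate-early enhancer and promoter, followed by a chimeric β-globin/immunoglobulin intron that typically improves transcript processing, and is terminated by an SV40 polyadenylation signal. A T7 promoter lies just upstream of the open reading frame and would allow in vitro transcription. HaloTag is a modified bacterial dehalogenase that bonds covalently to chloroalkane ligands, so the fusion can be labelled with fluorescent ligands or captured on ligand-bearing resins. A TEV protease site in the linker between HaloTag and MTA2 allows the tag to be removed. Several short annotated fragments (SET1, T7 terminator, large T antigen, M13 ori, bom, tnpA) appear to be backbone remnants or partial matches rather than functional elements. The associated publication concerns the ligandability of WD40 repeat proteins, but the record does not state the specific assay in which this construct was used.
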