Addgene plasmid #211016: pHTN-HaloTag_MTA2:1-668
Purpose: Mammalian expression of full-length human MTA2. N-terminal HaloTag.
Depositing lab: Cheryl Arrowsmith. Depositing organization: University of Toronto. Publication: A Target Class Ligandability Evaluation of WD40 Repeat-Containing Proteins. Ackloo S, Li F, Szewczyk M, Seitova A, Loppnau P, Zeng H, Xu J, Ahmad S, Arnautova YA, Baghaie AJ, Beldar S, Bolotokova A, Centrella PA, Chau I, Clark MA, Cuozzo JW, Dehghani-Tafti S, Disch JS, Dong A, Dumas A, Feng JA, Ghiabi P, Gibson E, Gilmer J, Goldman B, Green SR, Guie MA, Guilinger JP, Harms N, Herasymenko O, Houliston S, Hutchinson A, Kearnes S, Keefe AD, Kimani SW, Kramer T, Kutera M, Kwak HA, Lento C, Li Y, Liu J, Loup J, Machado RAC, Mulhern CJ, Perveen S, Righetto GL, Riley P, Shrestha S, Sigel EA, Silva M, Sintchak MD, Slakman BL, Taylor RD, Thompson J, Torng W, Underkoffler C, von Rechenberg M, Walsh RT, Watson I, Wilson DJ, Wolf E, Yadav M, Yazdi AK, Zhang J, Zhang Y, Santhakumar V, Edwards AM, Barsyte-Lovejoy D, Schapira M, Brown PJ, Halabelian L, Arrowsmith CH. J Med Chem. 2025 Jan 23;68(2):1092-1112. doi: 10.1021/acs.jmedchem.4c02010. Epub 2024 Nov 4. PubMed 39495097.
Backbone
  Vector backbone: pHTN-HaloTag
  Backbone manufacturer: Promega
  Vector type: Mammalian Expression
  Selectable markers: Neomycin (select with G418)
Growth in bacteria
  Bacterial resistance: Ampicillin, 100 μg/mL
  Growth temperature: 37°C
  Growth strain: DH5alpha
  Copy number: High Copy
Gene/Insert
  Gene/Insert name: MTA2:M1-D668
  Species: H. sapiens (human)
  Insert size (bp): 2004
  Mutation: wild type
  Entrez Gene: MTA2 (a.k.a. MTA1L1, PID)
  Promoter: CMV
  Tag / fusion protein: HaloTag (N terminal on insert)
  Cloning method: Ligation Independent Cloning
  Sequencing primers: 5′ ACCTGATCGGCAGCGAGATC; 3′ CTTATCATGTCTGCTCGAAG
Resource information
  A portion of this plasmid was derived from a plasmid made by: Mammalian Gene Collection (BC053650.1)
Terms and licenses: Academic/Nonprofit Terms; Industry Terms: Not Available to Industry
Depositor comments: 5' Cloning Site: EcoR1 (not destroyed), 3' Cloning Site: EcoRV (not destroyed). N terminal tag: maeigtgfpfdphyvevlgermhyvdvgprdgtpvlflhgnptssyvwrniiphvapthrciapdligmgksdkpdlgyffddhvrfmdafiealgleevvlvihdwgsalgfhwakrnpervkgiafmefirpiptwdewpefaretfqafrttdvgrkliidqnvfiegtlpmgvvrpltevemdhyrepflnpvdreplwrfpnelpiagepanivalveeymdwlhqspvpkllfwgtpgvlippaeaarlakslpnckavdigpglnllqednpdligseiarwlstleisgepttedlyfqsdnaiasef.
How to cite: pHTN-HaloTag_MTA2:1-668 was a gift from Cheryl Arrowsmith (Addgene plasmid # 211016 ; http://n2t.net/addgene:211016 ; RRID:Addgene_211016)
