>Addgene plasmid #211016 | pHTN-HaloTag_MTA2:1-668 | depositor partial sequence | sequence record 411512 | Insert sequence
ATGGCGGCCAACATGTACCGGGTGGGAGATTACGTCTATTTTGAGAACTCTTCCAGCAATCCTTACCTGG
TTAGACGGATTGAGGAGCTCAACAAGACTGCAAATGGAAATGTGGAGGCAAAGGTTGTCTGTCTTTTCCG
GCGCAGGGACATTTCTAGTAGCCTCAACAGCCTGGCTGATAGTAATGCCAGGGAGTTTGAAGAGGAATCA
AAGCAGCCAGGGGTGTCTGAGCAGCAGCGCCATCAACTGAAGCACCGGGAACTTTTTCTTTCTCGGCAAT
TTGAATCATTACCAGCCACCCACATACGGGGGAAATGCAGTGTGACCCTCTTGAATGAGACAGATATCTT
GAGCCAGTACCTGGAAAAGGAGGACTGCTTTTTTTACTCACTGGTGTTTGACCCCGTGCAGAAGACACTT
CTCGCTGATCAGGGCGAGATTAGAGTTGGTTGCAAATACCAAGCTGAGATCCCAGATCGCCTAGTAGAGG
GAGAATCTGATAATCGGAACCAGCAGAAGATGGAGATGAAGGTCTGGGACCCAGACAACCCTCTCACAGA
CCGGCAGATCGACCAGTTTCTTGTGGTGGCCCGAGCTGTGGGAACCTTTGCAAGAGCCCTAGATTGTAGC
AGCTCCATTCGGCAGCCAAGCTTGCACATGAGTGCAGCTGCTGCCTCCCGAGATATCACTCTGTTTCACG
CCATGGATACCTTGCAAAGGAACGGCTACGACCTGGCTAAGGCCATGTCGACCCTGGTACCCCAGGGAGG
CCCGGTGCTGTGTCGGGATGAGATGGAGGAATGGTCAGCCTCAGAGGCCATGCTATTTGAGGAGGCCCTA
GAGAAGTATGGGAAGGACTTCAATGATATTCGCCAGGATTTTCTACCCTGGAAGTCACTTGCCAGCATAG
TCCAGTTTTATTACATGTGGAAAACCACAGACCGGTATATTCAGCAGAAAAGGTTGAAAGCTGCTGAAGC
AGACAGCAAACTGAAACAGGTCTACATTCCCACCTACACTAAGCCAAACCCTAACCAGATCATTTCTGTG
GGTTCAAAACCTGGCATGAATGGGGCTGGATTTCAGAAGGGCCTGACTTGTGAGAGTTGCCACACCACAC
AGTCTGCTCAGTGGTATGCCTGGGGCCCACCTAACATGCAGTGCCGCCTCTGTGCTTCCTGTTGGATCTA
CTGGAAGAAGTATGGGGGACTGAAGACCCCAACTCAGCTTGAGGGGGCCACTCGGGGCACCACGGAGCCA
CACTCAAGGGGTCATTTATCCAGACCTGAAGCTCAAAGTCTCTCTCCTTACACAACCAGCGCCAACAGGG
CCAAGCTACTGGCTAAGAACAGACAAACTTTCCTGCTTCAGACCACAAAGCTGACCCGTCTTGCCAGACG
CATGTGCAGGGACCTATTACAGCCAAGGAGGGCCGCCCGACGGCCTTATGCTCCTATCAATGCCAATGCC
ATCAAAGCAGAGTGCTCCATTCGACTTCCTAAGGCCGCCAAGACTCCATTGAAGATTCACCCTCTGGTGC
GGCTGCCCCTGGCAACTATCGTCAAAGATCTGGTGGCCCAGGCACCCCTGAAACCAAAAACACCTCGGGG
TACCAAGACACCGATCAACAGAAACCAGCTGTCCCAGAACCGGGGACTGGGGGGCATTATGGTGAAACGG
GCCTATGAGACTATGGCAGGGGCAGGGGTTCCTTTCTCTGCCAATGGAAGGCCTCTGGCTTCAGGGATTC
GTTCAAGCTCACAGCCAGCAGCCAAGCGTCAGAAACTAAACCCAGCTGATGCCCCCAATCCTGTGGTGTT
TGTGGCCACAAAGGATACCAGGGCCCTACGGAAGGCTCTGACCCATCTGGAAATGCGGCGAGCTGCTCGC
CGACCCAACTTGCCCCTGAAGGTGAAGCCAACGCTGATTGCAGTGCGGCCCCCTGTCCCTCTACCTGCAC
CCTCACATCCTGCCAGCACCAATGAGCCTATTGTCCTGGAGGAC
